>Addgene plasmid #65161 | pYTK054 | depositor full sequence | sequence record 110214 | Full Sequence
TCGGTCTCAATCCTAACTCGAGATTGAATTGAATTGAAATCGATAGATCAATTTTTTTCTTTTCTCTTTC
CCCATCCTTTACGCTAAAATAATAGTTTATTTTATTTTTTGAATATTTTTTATTTATATACGTATATATA
GACTATTATTTATCTTTTAATGATTATTAAGATTTTTATTAAAAAAAAATTCGCTCCTCTTTTAATGCCT
TTATGCAGTTTTTTTTTCCCATTCGATATTTCTATGTGCTGTGAGACCAGACCAATAAAAAACGCCCGGC
GGCAACCGAGCGTTCTGAACAAATCCAGATGGAGTTCTGAGGTCATTACTGGATCTATCAACAGGAGTCC
AAGCGAGCTCGATATCAAATTACGCCCCGCCCTGCCACTCATCGCAGTACTGTTGTAATTCATTAAGCAT
TCTGCCGACATGGAAGCCATCACAAACGGCATGATGAACCTGAATCGCCAGCGGCATCAGCACCTTGTCG
CCTTGCGTATAATATTTGCCCATGGTGAAAACGGGGGCGAAGAAGTTGTCCATATTGGCCACGTTTAAAT
CAAAACTGGTGAAACTCACCCAGGGATTGGCTGAAACGAAAAACATATTCTCAATAAACCCTTTAGGGAA
ATAGGCCAGGTTTTCACCGTAACACGCCACATCTTGCGAATATATGTGTAGAAACTGCCGGAAATCGTCG
TGGTATTCACTCCAGAGCGATGAAAACGTTTCAGTTTGCTCATGGAAAACGGTGTAACAAGGGTGAACAC
TATCCCATATCACCAGCTCACCGTCTTTCATTGCCATACGAAATTCCGGATGAGCATTCATCAGGCGGGC
AAGAATGTGAATAAAGGCCGGATAAAACTTGTGCTTATTTTTCTTTACGGTCTTTAAAAAGGCCGTAATA
TCCAGCTGAACGGTCTGGTTATAGGTACATTGAGCAACTGACTGAAATGCCTCAAAATGTTCTTTACGAT
GCCATTGGGATATATCAACGGTGGTATATCCAGTGATTTTTTTCTCCATTTTAGCTTCCTTAGCTCCTGA
AAATCTCGATAACTCAAAAAATACGCCCGGTAGTGATCTTATTTCATTATGGTGAAAGTTGGAACCTCTT
ACGTGCCCGATCAATCATGACCAAAATCCCTTAACGTGAGTTTTCGTTCCACTGAGCGTCAGACCCCGTA
GAAAAGATCAAAGGATCTTCTTGAGATCCTTTTTTTCTGCGCGTAATCTGCTGCTTGCAAACAAAAAAAC
CACCGCTACCAGCGGTGGTTTGTTTGCCGGATCAAGAGCTACCAACTCTTTTTCCGAAGGTAACTGGCTT
CAGCAGAGCGCAGATACCAAATACTGTTCTTCTAGTGTAGCCGTAGTTAGGCCACCACTTCAAGAACTCT
GTAGCACCGCCTACATACCTCGCTCTGCTAATCCTGTTACCAGTGGCTGCTGCCAGTGGCGATAAGTCGT
GTCTTACCGGGTTGGACTCAAGACGATAGTTACCGGATAAGGCGCAGCGGTCGGGCTGAACGGGGGGTTC
GTGCACACAGCCCAGCTTGGAGCGAACGACCTACACCGAACTGAGATACCTACAGCGTGAGCTATGAGAA
AGCGCCACGCTTCCCGAAGGGAGAAAGGCGGACAGGTATCCGGTAAGCGGCAGGGTCGGAACAGGAGAGC
GCACGAGGGAGCTTCCAGGGGGAAACGCCTGGTATCTTTATAGTCCTGTCGGGTTTCGCCACCTCTGACT
TGAGCGTCGATTTTTGTGATGCTCGTCAGGGGGGCGGAGCCTATGGAAAAACGCCAGCAACGCGGCCTTT
TTACGGTTCCTGGCCTTTTGCTGGCCTTTTGCTCACATGTTCTTTCCTGCGTTATCCCCTGATTCTGTGG
ATAACCGTAG
Features (pLannotate 1.2.2; 5 found; start..end, strand, type, name):
     23..247     +  terminator     PGK1 terminator (fragment): S. cerevisae PGK1; transcription terminator for 3-phosphoglycerate kinase gene
    265..299     -  terminator     lambda t0 terminator: minimal transcription terminator from phage lambda (Scholtissek and Grosse, 1987)
    373..1029    -  CDS            cat: CAT_ECOLX - Experimental evidence at protein level: Swiss-Prot protein existence level 1. This enzyme is an effector of chloramphenicol resistance in bacteria. From Escherichia coli. This protein is used as a marker in many commonly used cloning vectors, such as pACYC184.
   1030..1127    -  promoter       cat promoter: promoter of the E. coli cat gene encoding chloramphenicol acetyltransferase
   1211..1799    +  rep_origin     ori: high-copy-number ColE1/pMB1/pBR322/pUC origin of replication
