[The description below was written by a language model from this plasmid's Addgene catalogue record and pLannotate feature annotations shown in this document.]
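Description:
pYTK054 is a small (about 1.9 kb) part-storage plasmid from a modular yeast toolkit (YTK) for hierarchical, multipart Golden Gate-style assembly. It is built on the toolkit's part entry vector pYTK001 and is catalogued as a bacterial vector. It carries no yeast origin or yeast marker and is meant only to be maintained in E. coli as a source of a single DNA part. Propagation relies on a high-copy ColE1/pUC-type origin. Selection is by chloramphenicol resistance, provided by the cat (chloramphenicol acetyltransferase) gene under its native cat promoter. A minimal phage lambda t0 terminator lies downstream of the cat coding sequence, between the marker and the part.

The payload is tPGK1, the transcription terminator of the Saccharomyces cerevisiae 3-phosphoglycerate kinase gene, annotated in the sequence as a roughly 225 bp PGK1 terminator fragment. It was inserted into the entry vector through BsmBI sites that were destroyed in the process. In this toolkit it is designated a Type 4 part, the position reserved for terminators. The part type defines where the fragment sits in an assembled transcriptional unit, so that it joins in a fixed order downstream of a coding sequence part and alongside promoter, connector, marker and origin parts drawn from other toolkit plasmids. The flanking sites and overhangs used to release the part are not annotated in the feature table. pYTK054 expresses nothing of its own beyond the resistance marker. Its use is as a standardized, interchangeable terminator module for building yeast expression cassettes and multigene constructs.
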