Addgene plasmid #65161: pYTK054
Purpose: Encodes tPGK1 as a Type 4 part to be used in the Dueber YTK system
Depositing lab: John Dueber. Depositing organization: University of California, Berkeley. Publication: A Highly Characterized Yeast Toolkit for Modular, Multipart Assembly. Lee ME, DeLoache WC, Cervantes B, Dueber JE. ACS Synth Biol. 2015 Apr 14. 10.1021/sb500366v PubMed 25871405.
Backbone
  Vector backbone: pYTK001
  Vector type: Bacterial Expression
Growth in bacteria
  Bacterial resistance: Chloramphenicol, 25 μg/mL
  Growth temperature: 37°C
  Growth strain: DH10B
  Copy number: High Copy
Gene/Insert
  Gene/Insert name: tPGK1
  Species: S. cerevisiae (budding yeast)
  Cloning method: Restriction Enzyme; 5′ cloning site BsmBI (destroyed during cloning); 3′ cloning site BsmBI (destroyed during cloning)
Terms and licenses: Academic/Nonprofit Terms; Industry Terms: Not Available to Industry
Depositor comments: Type 4 parts are terminators in the Dueber YTK For more information, please visit the supplemental information in PMID:25871405.
How to cite: pYTK054 was a gift from John Dueber (Addgene plasmid # 65161 ; http://n2t.net/addgene:65161 ; RRID:Addgene_65161)
