>Addgene plasmid #65161 | pYTK054 | addgene partial sequence | sequence record 112708 | CAT-F 5'-GTTTGTGATGGCTTCCATGTC-3'
AGTGGCAGGGCGGGGCGTAATTTGATATCGAGCTCGCTTGGACTCCTGTTGATAGATCCAGTAATGACCT
CAGAACTCCATCTGGATTTGTTCAGAACGCTCGGTTGCCGCCGGGCGTTTTTTATTGGTCTGGTCTCACA
GCACATAGAAATATCGAATGGGAAAAAAAAACTGCATAAAGGCATTAAAAGAGGAGCGAATTTTTTTTTA
ATAAAAATCTTAATAATCATTAAAAGATAAATAATAGTCTATATATACGTATATAAATAAAAAATATTCA
AAAAATAAAATAAACTATTATTTTAGCGTAAAGGATGGGGAAAGAGAAAAGAAAAAAATTGATCTATCGA
TTTCAATTCAATTCAATCTCGAGTTAGGATTGAGACCGACTACGGTTATCCACAGAATCAGGGGATAACG
CAGGAAAGAACATGTGAGCAAAAGGCCAGCAAAAGGCCAGGAACCGTAAAAAGGCCGCGTTGCTGGCGTT
TTTCCATAGGCTCCGCCCCCCTGACGAGCATCACAAAAATCGACGCTCAAGTCAGAGGTGGCGAAACCCG
ACAGGACTATAAAGATACCAGGCGTTTCCCCCTGGAAGCTCCCTCGTGCGCTCTCCTGTTCCGACCCTGC
CGCTTACCGGATACCTGTCCGCCTTTCTCCCTTCGGGAAGCGTGGCGCTTTCTCATAGCTCACGCTGTAG
GTATCTCAGTTCGGTGTAGGTCGTTCGCTCCAAGCTGGGCTGTGTGCACGAACCCCCCGTTCAGCCCGAC
CGCTGCGCCTTATCCGGTAACTATCGTCTTGAGTCCAACCCGGTAAGACACGACTTATCGCCACTGGCAG
CAGCC
