>Addgene plasmid #65161 | pYTK054 | addgene partial sequence | sequence record 218273 | pRS414-R 5'-CACCTCTGACTTGAGCGTCG-3'
GCCAGCAACGCGGCCTTTTTACGGTTCCTGGCCTTTTGCTGGCCTTTTGCTCACATGTTCTTTCCTGCGT
TATCCCCTGATTCTGTGGATAACCGTAGTCGGTCTCAATCCTAACTCGAGATTGAATTGAATTGAAATCG
ATAGATCAATTTTTTTCTTTTCTCTTTCCCCATCCTTTACGCTAAAATAATAGTTTATTTTATTTTTTGA
ATATTTTTTATTTATATACGTATATATAGACTATTATTTATCTTTTAATGATTATTAAGATTTTTATTAA
AAAAAAATTCGCTCCTCTTTTAATGCCTTTATGCAGTTTTTTTTTCCCATTCGATATTTCTATGTGCTGT
GAGACCAGACCAATAAAAAACGCCCGGCGGCAACCGAGCGTTCTGAACAAATCCAGATGGAGTTCTGAGG
TCATTACTGGATCTATCAACAGGAGTCCAAGCGAGCTCGATATCAAATTACGCCCCGCCCTGCCACTCAT
CGCAGTACTGTTGTAATTCATTAAGCATTCTGCCGACATGGAAGCCATCACAAACGGCATGATGAACCTG
AATCGCCAGCGGCATCAGCACCTTGTCGCCTTGCGTATAATATTTGCCCATGGTGAAAACGGGGGCGAAG
AAGTTGTCCATATTGGCCACGTTTAAATCAAAACTGGTGAAACTCACCCAGGGATTGGCTGAAACGAAAA
ACATATTCTCAATAAACCCTTTAGGGAAATAGGCCAGGTTTTCACCGTAACACGCCACATCTTGCGAATA
TATGTGTAGAAACTGCCGGAAATCGTCGTGGTATTCACTCCAGAGCGATGAAAACGTTTCAGTTTGCTCA
TGGAAAAC
